>Addgene plasmid #238385 | eOYW004 | addgene full sequence | sequence record 481226 | Addgene NGS Result
GAAGATCCTTTGATCTTTTCTACGGGGTCTGACGCTCAGTGGAACGAAAACTCACGTTAAGGGATTTTGG
TCATGAGATTATCAAAAAGGATCTTCACCTAGATCCTTTTAAATTAAAAATGAAGTTTTAAATCAATCTA
AAGTATATATGAGTAAACTTGGTCTGACAGTTACCAATGCTTAATCAGTGAGGCACCTATCTCAGCGATC
TGTCTATTTCGTTCATCCATAGTTGCCTGACTCCCCGTCGTGTAGATAACTACGATACGGGAGGGCTTAC
CATCTGGCCCCAGTGCTGCAATGATACCGCGAGACCCACGCTCACCGGCTCCAGATTTATCAGCAATAAA
CCAGCCAGCCGGAAGGGCCGAGCGCAGAAGTGGTCCTGCAACTTTATCCGCCTCCATCCAGTCTATTAAT
TGTTGCCGGGAAGCTAGAGTAAGTAGTTCGCCAGTTAATAGTTTGCGCAACGTTGTTGCCATTGCTACAG
GCATCGTGGTGTCACGCTCGTCGTTTGGTATGGCTTCATTCAGCTCCGGTTCCCAACGATCAAGGCGAGT
TACATGATCCCCCATGTTGTGCAAAAAAGCGGTTAGCTCCTTCGGTCCTCCGATCGTTGTCAGAAGTAAG
TTGGCCGCAGTGTTATCACTCATGGTTATGGCAGCACTGCATAATTCTCTTACTGTCATGCCATCCGTAA
GATGCTTTTCTGTGACTGGTGAGTACTCAACCAAGTCATTCTGAGAATAGTGTATGCGGCGACCGAGTTG
CTCTTGCCCGGCGTCAATACGGGATAATACCGCGCCACATAGCAGAACTTTAAAAGTGCTCATCATTGGA
AAACGTTCTTCGGGGCGAAAACTCTCAAGGATCTTACCGCTGTTGAGATCCAGTTCGATGTAACCCACTC
GTGCACCCAACTGATCTTCAGCATCTTTTACTTTCACCAGCGTTTCTGGGTGAGCAAAAACAGGAAGGCA
AAATGCCGCAAAAAAGGGAATAAGGGCGACACGGAAATGTTGAATACTCATACTCTTCCTTTTTCAATAT
TATTGAAGCATTTATCAGGGTTATTGTCTCATGAGCGGATACATATTTGAATGTATTTAGAAAAATAAAC
AAATAGGGGTTCCGCGCACATTTCCCCGAAAAGTGCCACCTGAATTAATTCGAGCTCGCCCAAACATAAC
AGGAAGAAAAATGCCCCGCTGTGGGCGGACAAAATAGTTGGGAACTGGGAGGGGTGGAAATGGAGTTTTT
AAGGATTATTTAGGGAAGAGTGACAAAATAGATGGGAACTGGGTGTAGCGTCGTAAGCTAATACGAAAAT
TAAAAATGACAAAATAGTTTGGAACTAGATTTCACTTATCTGGTTGGCCTGCAGGGGGGGGGGGAAAGCC
ACGTTGTGTCTCAAAATCTCTGATGTTACATTGCACAAGATAAAAATATATCATCATGAACAATAAAACT
GTCTGCTTACATAAACAGTAATACAAGGGGTGTTATGAGCCATATTCAACGGGAAACGTCTTGCTCGAGG
CCGCGATTAAATTCCAACATGGATGCTGATTTATATGGGTATAAATGGGCTCGCGATAATGTCGGGCAAT
CAGGTGCGACAATCTATCGATTGTATGGGAAGCCCGATGCGCCAGAGTTGTTTCTGAAACATGGCAAAGG
TAGCGTTGCCAATGATGTTACAGATGAGATGGTCAGACTAAACTGGCTGACGGAATTTATGCCTCTTCCG
ACCATCAAGCATTTTATCCGTACTCCTGATGATGCATGGTTACTCACCACTGCGATCCCCGGGAAAACAG
CATTCCAGGTATTAGAAGAATATCCTGATTCAGGTGAAAATATTGTTGATGCGCTGGCAGTGTTCCTGCG
CCGGTTGCATTCGATTCCTGTTTGTAATTGTCCTTTTAACAGCGATCGCGTATTTCGTCTCGCTCAGGCG
CAATCACGAATGAATAACGGTTTGGTTGATGCGAGTGATTTTGATGACGAGCGTAATGGCTGGCCTGTTG
AACAAGTCTGGAAAGAAATGCATAAGCTTTTGCCATTCTCACCGGATTCAGTCGTCACTCATGGTGATTT
CTCACTTGATAACCTTATTTTTGACGAGGGGAAATTAATAGGTTGTATTGATGTTGGACGAGTCGGAATC
GCAGACCGATACCAGGATCTTGCCATCCTATGGAACTGCCTCGGTGAGTTTTCTCCTTCATTACAGAAAC
GGCTTTTTCAAAAATATGGTATTGATAATCCTGATATGAATAAATTGCAGTTTCATTTGATGCTCGATGA
GTTTTTCTAATCAGAATTGGTTAATTGGTTGTAACACTGGCAGAGCATTACGCTGACTTGACGGGACGGC
GGCTTTGTTGAATAAATCGAACTTTTGCTGAGTTGAAGGATCAGATCACGCATCTTCCCGACAACGCAGA
CCGTTCCGTGGCAAAGCAAAAGTTCAAAATCACCAACTGGTCCACCTACAACAAAGCTCTCATCAACCGT
GGCTCCCTCACTTTCTGGCTGGATGATGGGGCGATTCAGGCCTGGTATGAGTCAGCAACACCTTCTTCAC
GAGGCAGACCTCAGCGCCCCCCCCCCCCTGCAGGTCGACTAGAGTCGGGGATCCGGTGATTGATTGAGCA
AGCTTTATGCTTGTAAACCGTTTTGTGAAAAAATTTTTAAAATAAAAAAGGGGACCTCTAGGGTCCCCAA
TTAATTAGTAATATAATCTATTAAAGGTCATTCAAAAGGTCATCCACCGGATCAATTCCCCTGCTCGCGC
AGGCTGGGTGCCAAGCTCTCGGGTAACATCAAGGCCCGATCCTTGGAGCCCTTGCCCTCCCGCACGATGA
TCGT
[255 nt withheld, positions 2875-3129]
CGTGGAGACCGAAACCTTGCGCTCGTTCGCCAGCCAGGACAGAAATGCCTCGACTTCGCTGCTGCCCAAG
GTTGCCGGGTGACGCACACCGTGGAAACGGATGAAGGCACGAACCCAGTGGACATAAGCCTGTTCGGTTC
GTAAGCTGTAATGCAAGTAGCGTATGCGCTCACGCAACTGGTCCAGAACCTTGACCGAACGCAGCGGTGG
TAACGGCGCAGTGGCGGTTTTCATGGCTTGTTATGACTGTTTTTTTGGGGTACAGTCTATGCCTCGGGCA
TCCAAGCAGCAAGCGCGTTACGCCGTGGGTCGATGTTTGTGTCTAACAATTCGTTCAAGCCGACGCCGCT
TCGCGGCGCGGCTTAACTCAAGCGTTAGATGCACTAAGCACATAATTGCTCACAGCCAAACTATCAGGTC
AAGTCTGCTTTTATTATTTTTAAGCGTGCATAATAAGCCCTACACAAATTGGGAGATATATCATGAAAGG
CTGGCTTTTTCTTGTTATCGCAATAGTTGGCGAAGTAATCGCAACATCCGCATTAAAATCTAGCGAGGGC
TTTACTAAGCTGATCCGGTGGATGACCTTTTGAATGACCTTTAATAGATTATATTACTAATTAATTGGGG
ACCCTAGAGGTCCCCTTTTTTATTTTAAAAATTTTTTCACAAAACGGTTTACAAGCATAAAGCTTGCTCA
ATCAATCACCGGATCCCGACGGGCCCGGTACCGCGGCCGCGCGAATTCGAGCTCGGTACCATTTATCAGG
GTTATTGTCTCATGAGCGGATACATATTTGAATGTATTTAGAAAAATAAACAAATAGGGGTTCCGCGCAC
ATTTCCCCGAAAAGTGCCACCTGACGTCTAAGAAACCATTATTATCATGACATTAACCTATAAAAATAGG
CGTATCACGAGGCCCTTTCGTCTTCACCTCGAGAACATTACTCGCATCCATTCTCAGGCTGTCTCGTCTC
GTCTCGGAGTTGACGGCTAGCTCAGTCCTAGGTACAGTGCTAGCTACTAGAGAAAGAGGAGAAATACTAA
ATGAGCGAGCTGATCAAGGAGAACATGCACATGAAGCTGTACATGGAGGGCACCGTGAACAACCACCACT
TCAAGTGCACATCCGAGGGCGAAGGCAAGCCCTACGAGGGCACCCAGACCATGAAGATCAAGGTGGTCGA
GGGCGGCCCTCTCCCCTTCGCCTTCGACATCCTGGCTACCAGCTTCATGTACGGCAGCAAAGCCTTCATC
AACCACACCCAGGGCATCCCCGACTTCTTTAAGCAGTCCTTCCCTGAGGGCTTCACATGGGAGAGAATCA
CCACATACGAAGACGGGGGCGTGCTGACCGCTACCCAGGACACCAGCTTCCAGAACGGCTGCATCATCTA
CAACGTCAAGATCAACGGGGTGAACTTCCCATCCAACGGCCCTGTGATGCAGAAGAAAACACGCGGCTGG
GAGGCCAACACCGAGATGCTGTACCCCGCTGACGGCGGCCTGAGAGGCCACAGCCAGATGGCCCTGAAGC
TCGTGGGCGGGGGCTACCTGCACTGCTCCTTCAAGACCACATACAGATCCAAGAAACCCGCTAAGAACCT
CAAGATGCCCGGCTTCCACTTCGTGGACCACAGACTGGAAAGAATCAAGGAGGCCGACAAAGAAACGTAC
GTCGAGCAGCACGAGATGGCTGTGGCCAAGTACTGCGACCTCCCTAGCAAACTGGGGCACAGATGAAGGT
GACTCCTGTTGATAGATCCAGTAATGACCTCAGAACTCCATCTGGATTTGTTCAGAACGCTCGGTTGCCG
CCGGGCGTTTTTTATTGGTGAGAATGCTTCCAGGATACATAGATTACCACAACTCCGAGCCCTTCCACCC
CAAGCTAGCTTGGAGGACAAATCCGCCGCTAGGAGCTTGCGGCCGCCTTAAGACGCGTGGATCCCCGGGA
ATTTCGACCCCACGCCCCTCTTTAATACGACGGGCAATTTGCACTTCAGAAAATGAAGAGTTTGCTTTAG
CCATAACAAAAGTCCAGTATGCTTTTTCACAGCATAACTGGACTGATTTCAGTTTACAACTATTCTGTCT
AGTTTAAGACTTTATTGTCATAGTTTAGATCTATTTTGTTCAGTTTAAGACTTTATTGTCCGCCCACACC
CGCTTACGCAGGGCATCCATTTATTACTCAACCGTAACCGATTTTGCCAGGTTACGCGGCTGGTCCTCTA
GAATTCCCATGTCAGCCGTTAAGTGTTCCTGTGTCACTCAAAATTGCTTTGAGAGGCTCTAAGGGCTTCT
CAGTGCGTTACATCCCTGGCTTGTTGTCCACAACCGTTAAACCTTAAAAGCTTTAAAAGCCTTATATATT
CTTTTTTTTCTTATAAAACTTAAAACCTTAGAGGCTATTTAAGTTGCTGATTTATATTAATTTTATTGTT
CAAACATGAGAGCTTAGTACGTGAAACATGAGAGCTTAGTACGTTAGCCATGAGAGCTTAGTACGTTAGC
CATGAGGGTTTAGTTCGTTAAACATGAGAGCTTAGTACGTTAAACATGAGAGCTTAGTACGTGAAACATG
AGAGCTTAGTACGTACTATCAACAGGTTGAACTGCTGATCTTCAGATCCTCTACGCCGGACGCATCGTGG
CCGGATCGGGGGGGGGGGCGCTCGGTCTTGCCTTGCTCGTCGGTGATGTACTTCACCAGCTCCGCGAAGT
CGCTCTTCTTGATGGAGCGCATGGGGACGTGCTTGGCAATCACGCGCACCCCCCGGCCGTTTTAGCGGCT
AAAAAAGTCATGGCTCTGCCCTCGGGCGGACCACGCCCATCATGACCTTGCCAAGCTCGTCCTGCTTCTC
TTCGATCTTCGCCAGCAGGGCGAGGATCGTGGCATCACCGAACCGCGCCGTGCGCGGGTCGTCGGTGAGC
CAGAGTTTCAGCAGGCCGCCCAGGCGGCCCAGGTCGCCATTGATGCGGGCCAGCTCGCGGACGTGCTCAT
AGTCCACGACGCCCGTGATTTTGTAGCCCTGGCCGACGGCCAGCAGGTAGGCCGACAGGCTCATGCCGGC
CGCCGCCGCCTTTTCCTCAATCGCTCTTCGTTCGTCTGGAAGGCAGTACACCTTGATAGGTGGGCTGCCC
TTCCTGGTTGGCTTGGTTTCATCAGCCATCCGCTTGCCCTCATCTGTTACGCCGGCGGTAGCCGGCCAGC
CTCGCAGAGCAGGATTCCCGTTGAGCACCGCCAGGTGCGAATAAGGGACAGTGAAGAAGGAACACCCGCT
CGCGGGTGGGCCTACTTCACCTATCCTGCCCGGCTGACGCCGTTGGATACACCAAGGAAAGTCTACACGA
ACCCTTTGGCAAAATCCTGTATATCGTGCGAAAAAGGATGGATATACCGAAAAAATCGCTATAATGACCC
CGAAGCAGGGTTATGCAGCGGAAAAGCGCTTTCTCATAGCTCACGCTGTAGGTATCTCAGTTCGGTGTAG
GTCGTTCGCTCCAAGCTGGGCTGTGTGCACGAACCCCCCGTTCAGCCCGACCGCTGCGCCTTATCCGGTA
ACTATCGTCTTGAGTCCAACCCGGTAAGACACGACTTATCGCCACTGGCAGCAGCCACTGGTAACAGGAT
TAGCAGAGCGAGGTATGTAGGCGGTGCTACAGAGTTCTTGAAGTGGTGGCCTAACTACGGCTACACTAGA
AGAACAGTATTTGGTATCTGCGCTCTGCTGAAGCCAGTTACCTTCGGAAAAAGAGTTGGTAGCTCTTGAT
CCGGCAAACAAACCACCGCTGGTAGCGGTGGTTTTTTTGTTTGCAAGCAGCAGATTACGCGCAGAAAAAA
AGGATCTCAA
Features (pLannotate 1.2.2; 18 found; start..end, strand, type, name):
    171..1031    -  CDS            AmpR: β-lactamase; bla; confers resistance to ampicillin, carbenicillin, and related antibiotics
   1032..1136    -  promoter       AmpR promoter: bla
   1210..1375    +  mobile_element Tn7L: mini-Tn7 element (left end of the Tn7 transposon) Tn7
   1505..2320    +  CDS            KanR: aminoglycoside phosphotransferase; aph(3')-Ia; confers resistance to kanamycin in bacteria or G418 (Geneticin®) in eukaryotes
   2461..2607    +  CDS            TRA2_ECOLX (fragment): Protein predicted: Swiss-Prot protein existence level 4. Required for transposition of transposon Tn903. From Escherichia coli.
   2791..3363    -  CDS            int (fragment) (sequence partly withheld): INT2_ECOLX - Protein inferred from homology: Swiss-Prot protein existence level 3. Putative integrase believed to be involved in the insertion of antibiotic resistance genes into plasmids and transposons. From Escherichia coli.
   3612..3701    +  CDS            qacE (fragment): QACE_ECOLX - Protein inferred from homology: Swiss-Prot protein existence level 3. Multidrug exporter. Is implicated for the resistance to bacteriocidal quaternary ammonium compounds. From Escherichia coli.
   3872..3889    +  misc_feature   MCS (fragment): pUC18/19 multiple cloning site
   3889..3966    -  promoter       AmpR promoter (fragment): bla
   4119..4143    +  promoter       J23119(SpeI) promoter (fragment): bacterial promoter (Registry of Standard Biological Parts BBa J23119) modified to end with an SpeI site
   4180..4872    +  CDS            TurboRFP: TurboRFP is a basic (constitutively fluorescent) orange fluorescent protein published in 2007, derived from Entacmaea quadricolor. It has low acid sensitivity.
   4880..4974    +  terminator     lambda t0 terminator: transcription terminator from phage lambda
   5099..5297    +  mobile_element Tn7R (fragment): mini-Tn7 element (right end of the Tn7 transposon) Tn7
   5379..5767    -  rep_origin     R6K γ ori: γ replication origin from E. coli plasmid R6K; requires the R6K initiator protein pi for replication
   5807..5899    -  CDS            traI (fragment): TRAI6_ECOLX - Experimental evidence at protein level: Swiss-Prot protein existence level 1. The initiation process of transfer DNA synthesis requires the interaction of at least three plasmid-specific components (TraH, I, and J) at the transfer origin resulting in the assembly of a specialised nucleoprotein complex - the relaxosome. Site- and strand-specific cleavage at the transfer origin is dependent on TraI and TraJ. From Escherichia coli.
   5937..6308    -  CDS            traJ: oriT-recognizing protein; traJ
   6341..6450    -  oriT           oriT: incP origin of transfer
   6585..6989    -  rep_origin     ori (fragment): high-copy-number ColE1/pMB1/pBR322/pUC origin of replication
