[The description below was written by a language model from this plasmid's Addgene catalogue record and pLannotate feature annotations shown in this document.]
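Description:
eOYW004 is a bacterial expression plasmid built on the EML002 backbone that carries a constitutive TurboRFP cassette inside a mini-Tn7 element. It comes from a DNA part library developed for engineering the nematode-symbiotic bacterium Xenorhabdus griffiniae HGB2511. The plasmid replicates from the R6K γ origin, which requires the pi initiator protein, consistent with its propagation in a pir-expressing E. coli strain and its low-copy listing. The annotation also picks up a fragment of a ColE1/pUC-type origin, which appears to be partial. An incP oriT with traJ and a traI fragment should allow conjugative mobilisation when transfer functions are supplied by a donor strain. Selection uses ampicillin (β-lactamase, on the backbone outside the transposon ends) and kanamycin (aph(3')-Ia, located between the Tn7 ends).

The insert, UNS1-P2m-U3d-TurboRFP-t0-UNSX, is a synthetic transcription unit flanked by unique sequences and recorded as assembled by Gibson cloning. A constitutive promoter (P2m, which partially matches the J23119 family in the annotation) and a part named U3d, not defined in the record but presumably the 5' UTR/ribosome binding element, drive TurboRFP, an orange-red fluorescent protein derived from Entacmaea quadricolor. Transcription ends at the phage lambda t0 terminator. Because the reporter and KanR lie between Tn7L and Tn7R, the layout is that of a Tn7 delivery vector. In a host lacking pi the plasmid cannot replicate, so kanamycin-resistant fluorescent clones would be expected to arise by chromosomal transposition. No transposase genes are annotated on the plasmid, so these would have to come from elsewhere. Short int, qacE and Tn903 fragments appear to be remnants of earlier cloning. The record describes the plasmid simply as a constitutive TurboRFP Golden Gate construct.
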