Addgene plasmid #238385: eOYW004
Purpose: TurboRFP constitutive Golden Gate construct
Depositing lab: Richard Murray. Depositing organization: California Institute of Technology. Publication: A DNA Part Library for Reliable Engineering of the Emerging Model Nematode Symbiotic Bacterium Xenorhabdus griffiniae HGB2511. Larsson EM, Wang OY, Murray RM. ACS Synth Biol. 2025 Oct 17;14(10):4122-4126. doi: 10.1021/acssynbio.5c00414. Epub 2025 Sep 25. PubMed 40998411.
Backbone
  Vector backbone: EML002
  Vector type: Bacterial Expression
Growth in bacteria
  Bacterial resistance: Ampicillin and Kanamycin, 100 & 50 μg/mL
  Growth temperature: 37°C
  Growth strain: Pir1
  Copy number: Low Copy
Gene/Insert
  Gene/Insert name: UNS1-P2m-U3d-TurboRFP-t0-UNSX
  Species: Synthetic
  Cloning method: Gibson Cloning
Terms and licenses: Academic/Nonprofit Terms; Industry Terms: Not Available to Industry
Depositor comments: Please visit https://doi.org/10.1101/2025.06.09.658710 for bioRxiv preprint.
How to cite: eOYW004 was a gift from Richard Murray (Addgene plasmid # 238385 ; http://n2t.net/addgene:238385 ; RRID:Addgene_238385)
